Addgene plasmid #213722: pcDNA3.1-GST-EGFP-GPIDAF
Purpose: For overexpression of a gene, accompanied by the expression of the affinity sorting tag GST-EGFP-GPIDAF driven by an SV40 promoter.
Depositing lab: Qilai Huang. Depositing organization: Shandong University. Publication: GPI-anchored glutathione S-transferase as marker allows affinity sorting of transfection-positive cells. Ma S, Yang L, Zuo Q, Huang Q. Front Mol Biosci. 2022 Sep 29;9:1016090. doi: 10.3389/fmolb.2022.1016090. eCollection 2022. PubMed 36250010.
Backbone
  Vector backbone: pcDNA3.1
  Vector type: Mammalian Expression
Growth in bacteria
  Bacterial resistance: Ampicillin, 100 μg/mL
  Growth temperature: 37°C
  Growth strain: DH5alpha
  Copy number: High Copy
Gene/Insert
  Gene/Insert name: EGFP
  Species: H. sapiens (human)
  Promoter: CMV
  Tag / fusion protein: V5-tag-GST (N terminal on insert)
  Cloning method: Gibson Cloning
Terms and licenses: Academic/Nonprofit Terms; Industry Terms: Not Available to Industry
How to cite: pcDNA3.1-GST-EGFP-GPIDAF was a gift from Qilai Huang (Addgene plasmid # 213722 ; http://n2t.net/addgene:213722 ; RRID:Addgene_213722)
