[The description below was written by a language model from this plasmid's Addgene catalogue record and pLannotate feature annotations shown in this document.]
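Description:
pcDNA3.1-GST-EGFP-GPIDAF is a mammalian expression plasmid of about 6.4 kb built on the pcDNA3.1 backbone. It is designed to overexpress a gene of interest while co-expressing a cell-surface affinity marker from the same plasmid. It is propagated in E. coli through a high-copy ColE1/pUC-type origin with ampicillin selection (AmpR under its own bla promoter), and it retains the f1 phage origin typical of this backbone.

The plasmid carries two mammalian transcription units. The first is the standard pcDNA3.1 cassette: CMV enhancer and promoter, a T7 promoter, a V5 epitope tag and the bGH polyadenylation signal. No gene is annotated between the T7 promoter and the V5 tag, so this appears to be the empty position where a user's gene would be cloned. The second unit occupies the position normally taken by the drug-resistance gene. Here the SV40 enhancer/early promoter drives a fusion made of an N-terminal fragment of human CD55 (decay-accelerating factor, DAF), presumably its signal peptide, then Schistosoma japonicum GST, EGFP, and a C-terminal CD55 fragment that presumably supplies the GPI-anchor attachment signal. It terminates at the SV40 poly(A) signal, and only a short remnant of a ble (bleomycin-family resistance) gene lies upstream of that signal. No intact mammalian selection marker is annotated.

The catalogue fields list EGFP as the insert with a CMV promoter and a V5-GST N-terminal tag. The feature table and the stated purpose instead place GST-EGFP under SV40 control, with V5 in the separate CMV cassette. GPI anchoring should display GST-EGFP on the outer membrane, so transfected cells can be identified by fluorescence and, as the record states, enriched by affinity sorting through the GST moiety.
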