Features (pLannotate 1.2.2; 23 found; start..end, strand, type, name):
     28..80      -  misc_feature   bom (fragment): basis of mobility region from pBR322
    235..614     +  enhancer       CMV enhancer: human cytomegalovirus immediate early enhancer
    615..818     +  promoter       CMV promoter: human cytomegalovirus (CMV) immediate early promoter
    814..847     +  LTR            5' LTR (truncated) (fragment): truncated 5' long terminal repeat (LTR) from HIV-1
    863..881     +  promoter       T7 promoter: promoter for bacteriophage T7 RNA polymerase
   1000..1041    +  CDS            V5 tag: epitope tag from simian virus 5
   1097..1321    +  polyA_signal   bGH poly(A) signal: bovine growth hormone polyadenylation signal
   1325..1346    +  promoter       SV40 promoter (fragment): SV40 enhancer and early promoter
   1367..1795    +  rep_origin     f1 ori (sequence partly withheld): f1 bacteriophage origin of replication; arrow indicates direction of (+) strand synthesis
   1809..2138    +  promoter       SV40 promoter: SV40 enhancer and early promoter
   2205..2306    +  CDS            CD55 (fragment): DAF_HUMAN - Also known as CR, DAF. Experimental evidence at protein level: Swiss-Prot protein existence level 1. (Microbial infection) Acts as a receptor for Human echoviruses 6, 7, 11, 12, 20 and 21. From Homo sapiens (Human).
   2334..2985    +  CDS            GST (fragment): glutathione S-transferase from Schistosoma japonicum
   3021..3737    +  CDS            EGFP: EGFP is a basic (constitutively fluorescent) green fluorescent protein published in 1996, derived from Aequorea victoria. It is reported to be a rapidly-maturing weak dimer with moderate acid sensitivity.
   3747..3899    +  CDS            CD55 (fragment): DAF_HUMAN - Also known as CR, DAF. Experimental evidence at protein level: Swiss-Prot protein existence level 1. (Microbial infection) Acts as a receptor for Human echoviruses 6, 7, 11, 12, 20 and 21. From Homo sapiens (Human).
   3925..4083    +  CDS            ble (fragment): BLE_KLEPN - Experimental evidence at protein level: Swiss-Prot protein existence level 1. Binding protein with a strong affinity to the bleomycin family of antibiotics. Binds to CL990; an antimitotic-antibiotic compound. From Klebsiella pneumoniae.
   4078..4199    +  polyA_signal   SV40 poly(A) signal: SV40 polyadenylation signal
   4272..4288    -  protein_bind   lac operator: The lac repressor binds to the lac operator to inhibit transcription in E. coli. This inhibition can be relieved by adding lactose or isopropyl-β-D-thiogalactopyranoside (IPTG). lac repressor encoded by lacI
   4296..4326    -  promoter       lac promoter: promoter for the E. coli lac operon
   4341..4362    -  protein_bind   CAP binding site: CAP binding activates transcription in the presence of cAMP. E. coli catabolite activator protein
   4375..4467    -  CDS            lacI (fragment): lac repressor; lacI; The lac repressor binds to the lac operator to inhibit transcription in E. coli. This inhibition can be relieved by adding lactose or isopropyl-β-D-thiogalactopyranoside (IPTG).
   4650..5238    -  rep_origin     ori: high-copy-number ColE1/pMB1/pBR322/pUC origin of replication
   5409..6269    -  CDS            AmpR: β-lactamase; bla; confers resistance to ampicillin, carbenicillin, and related antibiotics
   6270..6374    -  promoter       AmpR promoter: bla
>Addgene plasmid #213722 | pcDNA3.1-GST-EGFP-GPIDAF | addgene full sequence | sequence record 424716 | Addgene NGS Result
GACGGATCGGGAGATCTCCCGATCCCCTATGGTGCACTCTCAGTACAATCTGCTCTGATGCCGCATAGTT
AAGCCAGTATCTGCTCCCTGCTTGTGTGTTGGAGGTCGCTGAGTAGTGCGCGAGCAAAATTTAAGCTACA
ACAAGGCAAGGCTTGACCGACAATTGCATGAAGAATCTGCTTAGGGTTAGGCGTTTTGCGCTGCTTCGCG
ATGTACGGGCCAGATATACGCGTTGACATTGATTATTGACTAGTTATTAATAGTAATCAATTACGGGGTC
ATTAGTTCATAGCCCATATATGGAGTTCCGCGTTACATAACTTACGGTAAATGGCCCGCCTGGCTGACCG
CCCAACGACCCCCGCCCATTGACGTCAATAATGACGTATGTTCCCATAGTAACGCCAATAGGGACTTTCC
ATTGACGTCAATGGGTGGAGTATTTACGGTAAACTGCCCACTTGGCAGTACATCAAGTGTATCATATGCC
AAGTACGCCCCCTATTGACGTCAATGACGGTAAATGGCCCGCCTGGCATTATGCCCAGTACATGACCTTA
TGGGACTTTCCTACTTGGCAGTACATCTACGTATTAGTCATCGCTATTACCATGGTGATGCGGTTTTGGC
AGTACATCAATGGGCGTGGATAGCGGTTTGACTCACGGGGATTTCCAAGTCTCCACCCCATTGACGTCAA
TGGGAGTTTGTTTTGGCACCAAAATCAACGGGACTTTCCAAAATGTCGTAACAACTCCGCCCCATTGACG
CAAATGGGCGGTAGGCGTGTACGGTGGGAGGTCTATATAAGCAGAGCTCTCTGGCTAACTAGAGAACCCA
CTGCTTACTGGCTTATCGAAATTAATACGACTCACTATAGGGAGACCCAAGCTGGCTAGTTAAGCTTGGT
ACCGAGCTCGGATCCACTAGTCCAGTGTGGTGGAATTCTGCAGATATCCAGCACAGTGGCGGCCGCTCGA
GTCTAGAGGGCCCTTCGAAGGTAAGCCTATCCCTAACCCTCTCCTCGGTCTCGATTCTACGCGTACCGGT
CATCATCACCATCACCATTGAGTTTAAACCCGCTGATCAGCCTCGACTGTGCCTTCTAGTTGCCAGCCAT
CTGTTGTTTGCCCCTCCCCCGTGCCTTCCTTGACCCTGGAAGGTGCCACTCCCACTGTCCTTTCCTAATA
AAATGAGGAAATTGCATCGCATTGTCTGAGTAGGTGTCATTCTATTCTGGGGGGTGGGGTGGGGCAGGAC
AGCAAGGGGGAGGATTGGGAAGACAATAGCAGGCATGCTGGGGATGCGGTGGGCTCTATGGCTTCTGAGG
CGGAAAGAACCAGCTGGGGCTCTAGGGGGTATCCCC
[124 nt withheld, positions 1367-1490]
C
[91 nt withheld, positions 1492-1582]
A
[49 nt withheld, positions 1584-1632]
CCTTTGACGTTGGAGTCCACGTTCTTT
[37 nt withheld, positions 1660-1696]
ACCCTATCTCGGTCTATTCTTTTGATTTATAAGGGATTTTGCCGATTTCGGCCTATTGGTTAAAAAATGA
GCTGATTTAACAAAAATTTAACGCGAATTAATTCTGTGGAATGTGTGTCAGTTAGGGTGTGGAAAGTCCC
CAGGCTCCCCAGCAGGCAGAAGTATGCAAAGCATGCATCTCAATTAGTCAGCAACCAGGTGTGGAAAGTC
CCCAGGCTCCCCAGCAGGCAGAAGTATGCAAAGCATGCATCTCAATTAGTCAGCAACCATAGTCCCGCCC
CTAACTCCGCCCATCCCGCCCCTAACTCCGCCCAGTTCCGCCCATTCTCCGCCCCATGGCTGACTAATTT
TTTTTATTTATGCAGAGGCCGAGGCCGCCTCTGCCTCTGAGCTATTCCAGAAGTAGTGAGGAGGCTTTTT
TGGAGGCCTAGGCTTTTGCAAAAAGCTCCCGGGAGCTTGTATATCCATTTTCGGATCTGATCAAGAGACA
GGATGAGGATCGTTTACCATGACCGTGGCTAGACCCAGCGTGCCTGCTGCCCTGCCTCTGCTGGGAGAGC
TGCCTAGACTGCTGCTCCTGGTGCTCCTGTGCCTGCCTGCTGTGTGGGGAAGCGCCTGGAGCCACCCTCA
GATGGGCTCCCCTATACTAGGTTATTGGAAAATTAAGGGCCTTGTGCAACCCACTCGACTTCTTTTGGAA
TATCTTGAAGAAAAATATGAAGAGCATTTGTATGAGCGCGATGAAGGTGATAAATGGCGAAACAAAAAGT
TTGAATTGGGTTTGGAGTTTCCCAATCTTCCTTATTATATTGATGGTGATGTTAAATTAACACAGTCTAT
GGCCATCATACGTTATATAGCTGACAAGCACAACATGTTGGGTGGTTGTCCAAAAGAGCGTGCAGAGATT
TCAATGCTTGAAGGAGCGGTTTTGGATATTAGATACGGTGTTTCGAGAATTGCATATAGTAAAGACTTTG
AAACTCTCAAAGTTGATTTTCTTAGCAAGCTACCTGAAATGCTGAAAATGTTCGAAGATCGTTTATGTCA
TAAAACATATTTAAATGGTGATCATGTAACCCATCCTGACTTCATGTTGTATGACGCTCTTGATGTTGTT
TTATACATGGACCCAATGTGCCTGGATGCGTTCCCAAAATTAGTTTGTTTTAAAAAACGTATTGAAGCTA
TCCCACAAATTGATAAGTACTTGAAATCCAGCAAGTATATAGCATGGCCTTTGCAGGGCTGGCAAGCCAC
GTTTGGTGGTGGCGACCATCCTCCAAAATCGGATCTGGTTCCGCGTGGATCCCCGGTCGCCACCATGGTG
AGCAAGGGCGAGGAGCTGTTCACCGGGGTGGTGCCCATCCTGGTCGAGCTGGACGGCGACGTAAACGGCC
ACAAGTTCAGCGTGTCCGGCGAGGGCGAGGGCGATGCCACCTACGGCAAGCTGACCCTGAAGTTCATCTG
CACCACCGGCAAGCTGCCCGTGCCCTGGCCCACCCTCGTGACCACCCTGACCTACGGCGTGCAGTGCTTC
AGCCGCTACCCCGACCACATGAAGCAGCACGACTTCTTCAAGTCCGCCATGCCCGAAGGCTACGTCCAGG
AGCGCACCATCTTCTTCAAGGACGACGGCAACTACAAGACCCGCGCCGAGGTGAAGTTCGAGGGCGACAC
CCTGGTGAACCGCATCGAGCTGAAGGGCATCGACTTCAAGGAGGACGGCAACATCCTGGGGCACAAGCTG
GAGTACAACTACAACAGCCACAACGTCTATATCATGGCCGACAAGCAGAAGAACGGCATCAAGGTGAACT
TCAAGATCCGCCACAACATCGAGGACGGCAGCGTGCAGCTCGCCGACCACTACCAGCAGAACACCCCCAT
CGGCGACGGCCCCGTGCTGCTGCCCGACAACCACTACCTGAGCACCCAGTCCGCCCTGAGCAAAGACCCC
AACGAGAAGCGCGATCACATGGTCCTGCTGGAGTTCGTGACCGCCGCCGGGATCACTCTCGGCATGGACG
AGCTGTACAAGTCCGGCCGGACTCAGATCAGCCGGACCACCAAGCACTTCCACGAGACCACCCCTAACAA
GGGCAGCGGCACCACCAGCGGCACCACCCGGCTGCTGAGCGGCCACACCTGCTTCACCCTGACCGGCCTG
CTGGGCACCCTGGTGACCATGGGCCTGCTGACCTAGGCGGGACTCTGGGGTTCGCGAAATGACCGACCAA
GCGACGCCCAACCTGCCATCACGAGATTTCGATTCCACCGCCGCCTTCTATGAAAGGTTGGGCTTCGGAA
TCGTTTTCCGGGACGCCGGCTGGATGATCCTCCAGCGCGGGGATCTCATGCTGGAGTTCTTCGCCCACCC
CAACTTGTTTATTGCAGCTTATAATGGTTACAAATAAAGCAATAGCATCACAAATTTCACAAATAAAGCA
TTTTTTTCACTGCATTCTAGTTGTGGTTTGTCCAAACTCATCAATGTATCTTATCATGTCTGTATACCGT
CGACCTCTAGCTAGAGCTTGGCGTAATCATGGTCATAGCTGTTTCCTGTGTGAAATTGTTATCCGCTCAC
AATTCCACACAACATACGAGCCGGAAGCATAAAGTGTAAAGCCTGGGGTGCCTAATGAGTGAGCTAACTC
ACATTAATTGCGTTGCGCTCACTGCCCGCTTTCCAGTCGGGAAACCTGTCGTGCCAGCTGCATTAATGAA
TCGGCCAACGCGCGGGGAGAGGCGGTTTGCGTATTGGGCGCTCTTCCGCTTCCTCGCTCACTGACTCGCT
GCGCTCGGTCGTTCGGCTGCGGCGAGCGGTATCAGCTCACTCAAAGGCGGTAATACGGTTATCCACAGAA
TCAGGGGATAACGCAGGAAAGAACATGTGAGCAAAAGGCCAGCAAAAGGCCAGGAACCGTAAAAAGGCCG
CGTTGCTGGCGTTTTTCCATAGGCTCCGCCCCCCTGACGAGCATCACAAAAATCGACGCTCAAGTCAGAG
GTGGCGAAACCCGACAGGACTATAAAGATACCAGGCGTTTCCCCCTGGAAGCTCCCTCGTGCGCTCTCCT
GTTCCGACCCTGCCGCTTACCGGATACCTGTCCGCCTTTCTCCCTTCGGGAAGCGTGGCGCTTTCTCATA
GCTCACGCTGTAGGTATCTCAGTTCGGTGTAGGTCGTTCGCTCCAAGCTGGGCTGTGTGCACGAACCCCC
CGTTCAGCCCGACCGCTGCGCCTTATCCGGTAACTATCGTCTTGAGTCCAACCCGGTAAGACACGACTTA
TCGCCACTGGCAGCAGCCACTGGTAACAGGATTAGCAGAGCGAGGTATGTAGGCGGTGCTACAGAGTTCT
TGAAGTGGTGGCCTAACTACGGCTACACTAGAAGAACAGTATTTGGTATCTGCGCTCTGCTGAAGCCAGT
TACCTTCGGAAAAAGAGTTGGTAGCTCTTGATCCGGCAAACAAACCACCGCTGGTAGCGGTGGTTTTTTT
GTTTGCAAGCAGCAGATTACGCGCAGAAAAAAAGGATCTCAAGAAGATCCTTTGATCTTTTCTACGGGGT
CTGACGCTCAGTGGAACGAAAACTCACGTTAAGGGATTTTGGTCATGAGATTATCAAAAAGGATCTTCAC
CTAGATCCTTTTAAATTAAAAATGAAGTTTTAAATCAATCTAAAGTATATATGAGTAAACTTGGTCTGAC
AGTTACCAATGCTTAATCAGTGAGGCACCTATCTCAGCGATCTGTCTATTTCGTTCATCCATAGTTGCCT
GACTCCCCGTCGTGTAGATAACTACGATACGGGAGGGCTTACCATCTGGCCCCAGTGCTGCAATGATACC
GCGAGACCCACGCTCACCGGCTCCAGATTTATCAGCAATAAACCAGCCAGCCGGAAGGGCCGAGCGCAGA
AGTGGTCCTGCAACTTTATCCGCCTCCATCCAGTCTATTAATTGTTGCCGGGAAGCTAGAGTAAGTAGTT
CGCCAGTTAATAGTTTGCGCAACGTTGTTGCCATTGCTACAGGCATCGTGGTGTCACGCTCGTCGTTTGG
TATGGCTTCATTCAGCTCCGGTTCCCAACGATCAAGGCGAGTTACATGATCCCCCATGTTGTGCAAAAAA
GCGGTTAGCTCCTTCGGTCCTCCGATCGTTGTCAGAAGTAAGTTGGCCGCAGTGTTATCACTCATGGTTA
TGGCAGCACTGCATAATTCTCTTACTGTCATGCCATCCGTAAGATGCTTTTCTGTGACTGGTGAGTACTC
AACCAAGTCATTCTGAGAATAGTGTATGCGGCGACCGAGTTGCTCTTGCCCGGCGTCAATACGGGATAAT
ACCGCGCCACATAGCAGAACTTTAAAAGTGCTCATCATTGGAAAACGTTCTTCGGGGCGAAAACTCTCAA
GGATCTTACCGCTGTTGAGATCCAGTTCGATGTAACCCACTCGTGCACCCAACTGATCTTCAGCATCTTT
TACTTTCACCAGCGTTTCTGGGTGAGCAAAAACAGGAAGGCAAAATGCCGCAAAAAAGGGAATAAGGGCG
ACACGGAAATGTTGAATACTCATACTCTTCCTTTTTCAATATTATTGAAGCATTTATCAGGGTTATTGTC
TCATGAGCGGATACATATTTGAATGTATTTAGAAAAATAAACAAATAGGGGTTCCGCGCACATTTCCCCG
AAAAGTGCCACCTGACGTC
